Addgene plasmid #65288: Ii-Str_SBP-EGFP-Ecadherin
Purpose: synchronize trafficking of Ecadherin from the ER (RUSH system)
Depositing lab: Franck Perez. Depositing organization: Institut Curie. Publication: Synchronization of secretory protein traffic in populations of cells. Boncompain G, Divoux S, Gareil N, de Forges H, Lescure A, Latreche L, Mercanti V, Jollivet F, Raposo G, Perez F. Nat Methods. 2012 Mar 11;9(5):493-8. doi: 10.1038/nmeth.1928. PubMed 22406856.
Backbone
  Vector backbone: pIRESneo3
  Backbone manufacturer: Clontech
  Vector type: Mammalian Expression
Growth in bacteria
  Bacterial resistance: Kanamycin, 50 μg/mL
  Growth temperature: 37°C
  Growth strain: DH5alpha
  Copy number: High Copy
Gene/Insert
  Gene/Insert name: Ecadherin
  Species: M. musculus (mouse)
  Promoter: CMV
  Tag / fusion protein: IL-2 Signal Sequence and Streptavidin Binding Protein (SBP) (N terminal on insert); EGFP (N terminal on insert)
  Cloning method: Unknown
  Sequencing primers: 5′ EGFP-C; 3′ SV40pA-R
Terms and licenses: Academic/Nonprofit Terms; Industry Terms: Not Available to Industry
Depositor comments: luminal tagging
How to cite: Ii-Str_SBP-EGFP-Ecadherin was a gift from Franck Perez (Addgene plasmid # 65288 ; http://n2t.net/addgene:65288 ; RRID:Addgene_65288)
