[The description below was written by a language model from this plasmid's Addgene catalogue record and pLannotate feature annotations shown in this document.]
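Description:
Ii-Str_SBP-EGFP-Ecadherin is a 9,279-bp bicistronic mammalian expression plasmid, catalogued as built on the pIRESneo3 backbone, that carries both components of the RUSH (retention using selective hooks) system for synchronizing secretory traffic of E-cadherin out of the endoplasmic reticulum. A single CMV enhancer/promoter drives one transcript. The first open reading frame is the "hook": a fragment of the invariant chain (Ii, annotated as Cd74) fused to core streptavidin, which resides in the ER. Downstream lie a chimeric intron and an EMCV IRES, which allows translation of the second cistron, the "reporter". This consists of the human IL-2 signal sequence, a streptavidin-binding peptide (SBP; listed in the catalogue fields but not picked up in the feature table), EGFP and a mouse E-cadherin (Cdh1) fragment, followed by an SV40 polyadenylation signal. The tags sit N-terminal to the cadherin and, as the depositor notes, are luminal, so the SBP can bind the streptavidin hook inside the ER.

In the RUSH design, this SBP–streptavidin interaction retains the EGFP-tagged cargo in the ER. Adding biotin competes for streptavidin and releases the cargo as a synchronous wave, which can be followed by fluorescence imaging through the secretory pathway to the cell surface.

The plasmid is propagated in bacteria through a high-copy ColE1/pUC-type origin and also carries an f1 origin. Selection relies on a NeoR/KanR cassette placed behind both a bacterial (bla) promoter and the SV40 early promoter, with an HSV TK polyadenylation signal. It confers kanamycin resistance in E. coli and could support G418 selection in mammalian cells. In this arrangement the IRES serves the reporter cistron rather than a neomycin marker.
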