Features (pLannotate 1.2.2; 19 found; start..end, strand, type, name):
     61..364     +  enhancer       CMV enhancer: human cytomegalovirus immediate early enhancer
    365..568     +  promoter       CMV promoter: human cytomegalovirus (CMV) immediate early promoter
    690..914     +  CDS            Cd74 (fragment): HG2A_RAT - Experimental evidence at protein level: Swiss-Prot protein existence level 1. [Isoform Long]: Stabilizes the conformation of mature CTSL by binding to its active site and serving as a chaperone to help maintain a pool of mature enzyme in endocytic compartments and extracellular space of antigen-presenting cells (APCs). From Rattus norvegicus (Rat).
    882..1394    +  CDS            SAV_STRAV (fragment): Experimental evidence at protein level: Swiss-Prot protein existence level 1. The biological function of streptavidin is not known. Forms a strong non-covalent specific complex with biotin (one molecule of biotin per subunit of streptavidin). From Streptomyces avidinii.
   1946..2175    +  intron         chimeric intron: chimera between introns from adenovirus and immunoglobulin heavy chain genes
   2344..2806    +  misc_feature   IRES: internal ribosome entry site (IRES) of the encephalomyocarditis virus (EMCV)
   2833..2891    +  sig_peptide    IL-2 signal sequence: human interleukin-2 signal sequence
   3013..3729    +  CDS            EGFP: EGFP is a basic (constitutively fluorescent) green fluorescent protein published in 1996, derived from Aequorea victoria. It is reported to be a rapidly-maturing weak dimer with moderate acid sensitivity.
   3739..5922    +  CDS            Cdh1 (fragment): CADH1_MOUSE - Experimental evidence at protein level: Swiss-Prot protein existence level 1. (Microbial infection) Does not function as a receptor for L.monocytogenes internalin A (InlA); mutating a single surface-exposed residue confers receptor activity to this protein and promotes uptake of the bacteria. From Mus musculus (Mouse).
   5960..6044    +  CDS            large T antigen (fragment): large T antigen from SV40 (simian virus 40)
   6067..6188    +  polyA_signal   SV40 poly(A) signal: SV40 polyadenylation signal
   6222..6650    -  rep_origin     f1 ori (sequence partly withheld): f1 bacteriophage origin of replication; arrow indicates direction of (+) strand synthesis
   6677..6781    +  promoter       AmpR promoter: bla
   6783..7140    +  promoter       SV40 promoter: SV40 enhancer and early promoter
   7175..7969    +  CDS            NeoR/KanR: aminoglycoside phosphotransferase from Tn5; aph(3')-II (or nptII); confers resistance to neomycin, kanamycin, and G418 (Geneticin®)
   7990..8142    +  CDS            ble (fragment): BLE_KLEPN - Experimental evidence at protein level: Swiss-Prot protein existence level 1. Binding protein with a strong affinity to the bleomycin family of antibiotics. Binds to CL990; an antimitotic-antibiotic compound. From Klebsiella pneumoniae.
   8201..8248    +  polyA_signal   HSV TK poly(A) signal: herpes simplex virus thymidine kinase polyadenylation signal (Cole and Stacy, 1985)
   8339..8355    -  polyA_signal   bGH poly(A) signal (fragment): bovine growth hormone polyadenylation signal
   8577..9165    +  rep_origin     ori: high-copy-number ColE1/pMB1/pBR322/pUC origin of replication
>Addgene plasmid #65288 | Ii-Str_SBP-EGFP-Ecadherin | depositor full sequence | sequence record 120704 | Ii-Str_SBP-EGFP-Ecadherin sequence 9279 bps
TAGTTATTAATAGTAATCAATTACGGGGTCATTAGTTCATAGCCCATATATGGAGTTCCGCGTTACATAA
CTTACGGTAAATGGCCCGCCTGGCTGACCGCCCAACGACCCCCGCCCATTGACGTCAATAATGACGTATG
TTCCCATAGTAACGCCAATAGGGACTTTCCATTGACGTCAATGGGTGGAGTATTTACGGTAAACTGCCCA
CTTGGCAGTACATCAAGTGTATCATATGCCAAGTACGCCCCCTATTGACGTCAATGACGGTAAATGGCCC
GCCTGGCATTATGCCCAGTACATGACCTTATGGGACTTTCCTACTTGGCAGTACATCTACGTATTAGTCA
TCGCTATTACCATGGTGATGCGGTTTTGGCAGTACATCAATGGGCGTGGATAGCGGTTTGACTCACGGGG
ATTTCCAAGTCTCCACCCCATTGACGTCAATGGGAGTTTGTTTTGGCACCAAAATCAACGGGACTTTCCA
AAATGTCGTAACAACTCCGCCCCATTGACGCAAATGGGCGGTAGGCGTGTACGGTGGGAGGTCTATATAA
GCAGAGCTGGTTTAGTGAACCGTCAGATCCGCTAGCGCTACCGGTCGTACGTCTCCGGATTCGAATTAAT
TCGGATCCGTGATGCACAGGAGGAGAGCCAGGGCCTGTCGGGAAGATCAAAAGCCAGTCATCGATGATCA
GCGCGACCTTATCTCCAACAATGAGCAACTGCCCATGCTGGGCCGGCGCCCTGGGGCCCCGGAGAGCAAG
TGCAGCCGCGGAGCCCTGTACACAGGCTTTTCCATCCTGGTGACTCTGCTCCTCGCTGGCCAGGCCACCA
CCGCCTACTTCCTGTACCAGCAGCAGGGCCGGCTGGACAAACTGACAGTCACCTCCCAGAACCTGCAGCT
CGAGATGGACCCTAGCAAAGACTCAAAAGCTCAGGTGTCCGCTGCCGAGGCTGGCATTACTGGAACATGG
TACAATCAGCTCGGGAGCACCTTTATTGTGACTGCTGGAGCCGATGGAGCCCTCACCGGAACATACGAAT
CTGCTGTGGGAAACGCCGAATCACGGTACGTCCTCACTGGCCGATACGATAGTGCCCCTGCCACCGACGG
ATCTGGGACTGCCCTGGGATGGACTGTCGCTTGGAAAAACAACTACCGGAATGCTCATTCTGCCACAACA
TGGAGTGGACAGTACGTGGGAGGCGCTGAGGCTAGAATCAATACACAGTGGCTGCTCACATCTGGCACAA
CCGAGGCAAATGCTTGGAAATCCACCCTGGTGGGACATGACACATTCACCAAAGTGAAACCCTCCGCCGC
TTCAATCGATGCCGCCAAAAAAGCCGGAGTCAACAACGGCAATCCTCTGGATGCCGTCCAGCAGGTCGAC
TATCCGTACGACGTACCAGACTACGCACTCGACCTGCAGCTGGAGAACCTGCGCATGAAGCTTCCCAAGC
CTCCCAAGCCTGTGAGCAAGATGCGCATGGCCACCCCGCTGCTGATGCATGCGCTGCCCATGGGAGCCCT
GCCCCAGGGGCCCATGCAGAATGCCACCAAGTATGGCAACATGACAGAGGACCATGTGATGCACCTGCTC
CAGAATGCTGACCCCCTGAAGGTGTACCCGCCACTGAAGGGGAGCTTCCCGGAGAACCTGAGACACCTTA
AGAACACCATGGAGACCATAGACTGGAAGGTCTTTGAGAGCTGGATGCACCATTGGCTCCTGTTTGAAAT
GAGCAGGCACTCCTTGGAGCAAAAGCCCACTGACGCTCCACCGAAAGAGTCACTGGAACTGGAGGACCCG
TCTTCTGGGCTGGGTGTGACCAAGCAGGATCTGGGCCCAGTCCCCATGTGAGGATCCGCGGCCGCATAGA
TAACTGATCCAGTGTGCTGGAATTAATTCGCTGTCTGCGAGGGCCAGCTGTTGGGGTGAGTACTCCCTCT
CAAAAGCGGGCATGACTTCTGCGCTAAGATTGTCAGTTTCCAAAAACGAGGAGGATTTGATATTCACCTG
GCCCGCGGTGATGCCTTTGAGGGTGGCCGCGTCCATCTGGTCAGAAAAGACAATCTTTTTGTTGTCAAGC
TTGAGGTGTGGCAGGCTTGAGATCTGGCCATACACTTGAGTGACAATGACATCCACTTTGCCTTTCTCTC
CACAGGTGTCCACTCCCAGGTCCAACTGCAGGTCGAGCATGCATCTAGGGCGGCCAATTCCGCCCCTCTC
CCTCCCCCCCCCCTAACGTTACTGGCCGAAGCCGCTTGGAATAAGGCCGGTGTGCGTTTGTCTATATGTT
ATTTTCCACCATATTGCCGTCTTTTGGCAATGTGAGGGCCCGGAAACCTGGCCCTGTCTTCTTGACGAGC
ATTCCTAGGGGTCTTTCCCCTCTCGCCAAAGGAATGCAAGGTCTGTTGAATGTCGTGAAGGAAGCAGTTC
CTCTGGAAGCTTCTTGAAGACAAACAACGTCTGTAGCGACCCTTTGCAGGCAGCGGAACCCCCCACCTGG
CGACAGGTGCCTCTGCGGCCAAAAGCCACGTGTATAAGATACACCTGCAAAGGCGGCACAACCCCAGTGC
CACGTTGTGAGTTGGATAGTTGTGGAAAGAGTCAAATGGCTCTCCTCAAGCGTATTCAACAAGGGGCTGA
AGGATGCCCAGAAGGTACCCCATTGTATGGGATCTGATCTGGGGCCTCGGTGCACATGCTTTACATGTGT
TTAGTCGAGGTTAAAAAAACGTCTAGGCCCCCCGAACCACGGGGACGTGGTTTTCCTTTGAAAAACACGA
TGATAAGCTTGCCACAACCCGGGAGGCGCGCCATGTACAGGATGCAACTCCTGTCTTGCATTGCACTAAG
TCTTGCACTTGTCACGAATTCCGACGAGAAGACCACTGGTTGGCGAGGTGGACACGTTGTTGAAGGACTG
GCTGGGGAACTTGAACAACTTCGTGCACGACTGGAGCATCACCCACAAGGTCAACGTGAACCACCTGCAG
GTATGGTGAGCAAGGGCGAGGAGCTGTTCACCGGGGTGGTGCCCATCCTGGTCGAGCTGGACGGCGACGT
AAACGGCCACAAGTTCAGCGTGTCCGGCGAGGGCGAGGGCGATGCCACCTACGGCAAGCTGACCCTGAAG
TTCATCTGCACCACCGGCAAGCTGCCCGTGCCCTGGCCCACCCTCGTGACCACCCTGACCTACGGCGTGC
AGTGCTTCAGCCGCTACCCCGACCACATGAAGCAGCACGACTTCTTCAAGTCCGCCATGCCCGAAGGCTA
CGTCCAGGAGCGCACCATCTTCTTCAAGGACGACGGCAACTACAAGACCCGCGCCGAGGTGAAGTTCGAG
GGCGACACCCTGGTGAACCGCATCGAGCTGAAGGGCATCGACTTCAAGGAGGACGGCAACATCCTGGGGC
ACAAGCTGGAGTACAACTACAACAGCCACAACGTCTATATCATGGCCGACAAGCAGAAGAACGGCATCAA
GGTGAACTTCAAGATCCGCCACAACATCGAGGACGGCAGCGTGCAGCTCGCCGACCACTACCAGCAGAAC
ACCCCCATCGGCGACGGCCCCGTGCTGCTGCCCGACAACCACTACCTGAGCACCCAGTCCGCCCTGAGCA
AAGACCCCAACGAGAAGCGCGATCACATGGTCCTGCTGGAGTTCGTGACCGCCGCCGGGATCACTCTCGG
CATGGACGAGCTGTACAAGGGCCGGCCAGACTGGGTCATCCCTCCCATCAGCTGCCCCGAAAATGAAAAG
GGTGAATTCCCAAAGAACCTGGTTCAGATCAAATCCAACAGGGACAAAGAAACAAAGGTTTTCTACAGCA
TCACCGGCCAAGGAGCTGACAAACCCCCCGTTGGCGTTTTCATCATTGAGAGGGAGACAGGCTGGCTGAA
AGTGACACAGCCTCTGGATAGAGAAGCCATTGCCAAGTACATCCTCTATTCTCATGCCGTGTCATCAAAT
GGGGAAGCGGTGGAGGATCCCATGGAGATAGTGATCACAGTGACAGATCAGAATGACAACAGGCCAGAGT
TTACCCAGGAGGTGTTTGAGGGATCCGTTGCAGAAGGCGCTGTTCCAGGAACCTCCGTGATGAAGGTCTC
AGCCACCGATGCAGACGATGACGTCAACACCTACAACGCTGCCATCGCCTACACCATCGTCAGCCAGGAT
CCTGAGCTGCCTCACAAAAACATGTTCACTGTCAATAGGGACACCGGGGTCATCAGTGTGCTCACCTCTG
GGCTGGACCGAGAGAGTTACCCTACATACACTCTGGTGGTTCAGGCTGCTGACCTTCAAGGCGAAGGCTT
GAGCACAACAGCCAAGGCTGTGATCACTGTCAAGGATATTAATGACAACGCTCCTGTCTTCAACCCGAGC
ACGTATCAGGGTCAAGTGCCTGAGAATGAGGTCAATGCCCGGATCGCCACACTCAAAGTGACCGATGATG
ATGCCCCCAACACTCCGGCGTGGAAAGCTGTGTACACCGTAGTCAACGATCCTGACCAGCAGTTCGTTGT
TGTCACAGACCCCACGACCAATGATGGCATTTTGAAAACAGCCAAGGGCTTGGATTTTGAGGCCAAGCAG
CAATACATCCTTCATGTGAGAGTGGAGAACGAGGAACCCTTTGAGGGGTCTCTTGTCCCTTCCACAGCCA
CTGTCACTGTGGACGTGGTAGACGTGAATGAAGCCCCCATCTTTATGCCTGCGGAGAGGAGAGTCGAAGT
GCCCGAAGACTTTGGTGTGGGTCAGGAAATCACATCTTATACCGCTCGAGAGCCGGACACGTTCATGGAT
CAGAAGATCACGTATCGGATTTGGAGGGACACTGCCAACTGGCTGGAGATTAACCCAGAGACTGGTGCCA
TTTTCACGCGCGCTGAGATGGACAGAGAAGACGCTGAGCATGTGAAGAACAGCACATATGTAGCTCTCAT
CATCGCCACAGATGATGGTTCACCCATTGCCACTGGCACGGGCACTCTTCTCCTGGTCCTGTTAGACGTC
AATGACAACGCTCCCATCCCAGAACCTCGAAACATGCAGTTCTGCCAGAGGAACCCACAGCCTCATATCA
TCACCATCTTGGATCCAGACCTTCCCCCCAACACGTCCCCCTTTACTGCTGAGCTAACCCATGGGGCCAG
CGTCAACTGGACCATTGAGTATAATGACGCAGCTCAAGAATCTCTCATTTTGCAACCAAGAAAGGACTTA
GAGATTGGCGAATACAAAATCCATCTCAAGCTCGCGGATAACCAGAACAAAGACCAGGTGACCACGTTGG
ACGTCCATGTGTGTGACTGTGAAGGGACGGTCAACAACTGCATGAAGGCGGGAATCGTGGCAGCAGGATT
GCAAGTTCCTGCCATCCTCGGAATCCTTGGAGGGATCCTCGCCCTGCTGATTCTGATCCTGCTGCTCCTA
CTGTTTCTACGGAGGAGAACGGTGGTCAAAGAGCCCCTGCTGCCACCAGATGATGATACCCGGGACAATG
TGTATTACTATGATGAAGAAGGAGGTGGAGAAGAAGACCAGGACTTTGATTTGAGCCAGCTGCACAGGGG
CCTGGATGCCCGACCGGAAGTGACTCGAAATGATGTGGCTCCCACCCTCATGAGCGTGCCCCAGTATCGT
CCCCGTCCTGCCAATCCTGATGAAATTGGAAACTTCATCGATGAAAACCTGAAGGCAGCCGACAGCGACC
CCACGGCACCCCCTTACGACTCTCTGTTGGTGTTCGATTACGAGGGCAGTGGTTCTGAAGCCGCTAGCCT
GAGCTCACTGAACTCCTCTGAGTCGGATCAGGACCAGGACTACGATTATCTGAACGAGTGGGGCAACCGA
TTCAAGAAGCTGGCGGACATGTACGGCGGTGGCGAAGACGACTAGGGCCTCGAGGGCCAATTAATTAACT
CTAGATAACTGATCATAATCAGCCATACCACATTTGTAGAGGTTTTACTTGCTTTAAAAAACCTCCCACA
CCTCCCCCTGAACCTGAAACATAAAATGAATGCAATTGTTGTTGTTAACTTGTTTATTGCAGCTTATAAT
GGTTACAAATAAAGCAATAGCATCACAAATTTCACAAATAAAGCATTTTTTTCACTGCATTCTAGTTGTG
GTTTGTCCAAACTCATCAATGTATCTTAACGCGTAAATTGTAAGCGTTAATATTTTGTTAAAATTCGCGT
TAAATTTTTGTTAAATCAGCTCATTTTTTAACCAATAGGCCGAAATCGGCAAAATCCCTTATAAATCAAA
AGAATAGACCGAGATAGGGT
[37 nt withheld, positions 6321-6357]
AAAGAACGTGGACTCCAACGTCAAAGG
[49 nt withheld, positions 6385-6433]
T
[91 nt withheld, positions 6435-6525]
G
[124 nt withheld, positions 6527-6650]
CAGGTGGCACTTTTCGGGGAAATGTGCGCGGAACCCCTATTTGTTTATTTTTCTAAATACATTCAAATAT
GTATCCGCTCATGAGACAATAACCCTGATAAATGCTTCAATAATATTGAAAAAGGAAGAGTCCTGAGGCG
GAAAGAACCAGCTGTGGAATGTGTGTCAGTTAGGGTGTGGAAAGTCCCCAGGCTCCCCAGCAGGCAGAAG
TATGCAAAGCATGCATCTCAATTAGTCAGCAACCAGGTGTGGAAAGTCCCCAGGCTCCCCAGCAGGCAGA
AGTATGCAAAGCATGCATCTCAATTAGTCAGCAACCATAGTCCCGCCCCTAACTCCGCCCATCCCGCCCC
TAACTCCGCCCAGTTCCGCCCATTCTCCGCCCCATGGCTGACTAATTTTTTTTATTTATGCAGAGGCCGA
GGCCGCCTCGGCCTCTGAGCTATTCCAGAAGTAGTGAGGAGGCTTTTTTGGAGGCCTAGGCTTTTGCAAA
GATCGATCAAGAGACAGGATGAGGATCGTTTCGCATGATTGAACAAGATGGATTGCACGCAGGTTCTCCG
GCCGCTTGGGTGGAGAGGCTATTCGGCTATGACTGGGCACAACAGACAATCGGCTGCTCTGATGCCGCCG
TGTTCCGGCTGTCAGCGCAGGGGCGCCCGGTTCTTTTTGTCAAGACCGACCTGTCCGGTGCCCTGAATGA
ACTGCAAGACGAGGCAGCGCGGCTATCGTGGCTGGCCACGACGGGCGTTCCTTGCGCAGCTGTGCTCGAC
GTTGTCACTGAAGCGGGAAGGGACTGGCTGCTATTGGGCGAAGTGCCGGGGCAGGATCTCCTGTCATCTC
ACCTTGCTCCTGCCGAGAAAGTATCCATCATGGCTGATGCAATGCGGCGGCTGCATACGCTTGATCCGGC
TACCTGCCCATTCGACCACCAAGCGAAACATCGCATCGAGCGAGCACGTACTCGGATGGAAGCCGGTCTT
GTCGATCAGGATGATCTGGACGAAGAGCATCAGGGGCTCGCGCCAGCCGAACTGTTCGCCAGGCTCAAGG
CGAGCATGCCCGACGGCGAGGATCTCGTCGTGACCCATGGCGATGCCTGCTTGCCGAATATCATGGTGGA
AAATGGCCGCTTTTCTGGATTCATCGACTGTGGCCGGCTGGGTGTGGCGGACCGCTATCAGGACATAGCG
TTGGCTACCCGTGATATTGCTGAAGAGCTTGGCGGCGAATGGGCTGACCGCTTCCTCGTGCTTTACGGTA
TCGCCGCTCCCGATTCGCAGCGCATCGCCTTCTATCGCCTTCTTGACGAGTTCTTCTGAGCGGGACTCTG
GGGTTCGAAATGACCGACCAAGCGACGCCCAACCTGCCATCACGAGATTTCGATTCCACCGCCGCCTTCT
ATGAAAGGTTGGGCTTCGGAATCGTTTTCCGGGACGCCGGCTGGATGATCCTCCAGCGCGGGGATCTCAT
GCTGGAGTTCTTCGCCCACCCTAGGGGGAGGCTAACTGAAACACGGAAGGAGACAATACCGGAAGGAACC
CGCGCTATGACGGCAATAAAAAGACAGAATAAAACGCACGGTGTTGGGTCGTTTGTTCATAAACGCGGGG
TTCGGTCCCAGGGCTGGCACTCTGTCGATACCCCACCGAGACCCCATTGGGGCCAATACGCCCGCGTTTC
TTCCTTTTCCCCACCCCACCCCCCAAGTTCGGGTGAAGGCCCAGGGCTCGCAGCCAACGTCGGGGCGGCA
GGCCCTGCCATAGCCTCAGGTTACTCATATATACTTTAGATTGATTTAAAACTTCATTTTTAATTTAAAA
GGATCTAGGTGAAGATCCTTTTTGATAATCTCATGACCAAAATCCCTTAACGTGAGTTTTCGTTCCACTG
AGCGTCAGACCCCGTAGAAAAGATCAAAGGATCTTCTTGAGATCCTTTTTTTCTGCGCGTAATCTGCTGC
TTGCAAACAAAAAAACCACCGCTACCAGCGGTGGTTTGTTTGCCGGATCAAGAGCTACCAACTCTTTTTC
CGAAGGTAACTGGCTTCAGCAGAGCGCAGATACCAAATACTGTCCTTCTAGTGTAGCCGTAGTTAGGCCA
CCACTTCAAGAACTCTGTAGCACCGCCTACATACCTCGCTCTGCTAATCCTGTTACCAGTGGCTGCTGCC
AGTGGCGATAAGTCGTGTCTTACCGGGTTGGACTCAAGACGATAGTTACCGGATAAGGCGCAGCGGTCGG
GCTGAACGGGGGGTTCGTGCACACAGCCCAGCTTGGAGCGAACGACCTACACCGAACTGAGATACCTACA
GCGTGAGCTATGAGAAAGCGCCACGCTTCCCGAAGGGAGAAAGGCGGACAGGTATCCGGTAAGCGGCAGG
GTCGGAACAGGAGAGCGCACGAGGGAGCTTCCAGGGGGAAACGCCTGGTATCTTTATAGTCCTGTCGGGT
TTCGCCACCTCTGACTTGAGCGTCGATTTTTGTGATGCTCGTCAGGGGGGCGGAGCCTATGGAAAAACGC
CAGCAACGCGGCCTTTTTACGGTTCCTGGCCTTTTGCTGGCCTTTTGCTCACATGTTCTTTCCTGCGTTA
TCCCCTGATTCTGTGGATAACCGTATTACCGCCATGCAT
