>Addgene plasmid #65288 | Ii-Str_SBP-EGFP-Ecadherin | addgene partial sequence | sequence record 115576 | IRES-F 5'-TGGCTCTCCTCAAGCGTATT-3'
ATTGTATGGGATCTGATCTGGGGCCTCGGTGCACATGCTTTACATGTGTTTAGTCGAGGTTAAAAAAACG
TCTAGGCCCCCCGAACCACGGGGACGTGGTTTTCCTTTGAAAAACACGATGATAAGCTTGCCACAACCCG
GGAGGCGCGCCATGTACAGGATGCAACTCCTGTCTTGCATTGCACTAAGTCTTGCACTTGTCACGAATTC
CGACGAGAAGACCACTGGTTGGCGAGGTGGACACGTTGTTGAAGGACTGGCTGGGGAACTTGAACAACTT
CGTGCACGACTGGAGCATCACCCACAAGGTCAACGTGAACCACCTGCAGGTATGGTGAGCAAGGGCGAGG
AGCTGTTCACCGGGGTGGTGCCCATCCTGGTCGAGCTGGACGGCGACGTAAACGGCCACAAGTTCAGCGT
GTCCGGCGAGGGCGAGGGCGATGCCACCTACGGCAAGCTGACCCTGAAGTTCATCTGCACCACCGGCAAG
CTGCCCGTGCCCTGGCCCACCCTCGTGACCACCCTGACCTACGGCGTGCAGTGCTTCAGCCGCTACCCCG
ACCACATGAAGCAGCACGACTTCTTCAAGTCCGCCATGCCCGAAGGCTACGTCCAGGAGCGCACCATCTT
CTTCAAGGACGACGGCAACTACAAGACCCGCGCCGAGGTGAAGTTCGAGGGCGACACCCTGGTGAACCGC
ATCGAGCTGAAGGGCATCGACTTCAAGGAGGACGGCAACATCCT
