>Addgene plasmid #65288 | Ii-Str_SBP-EGFP-Ecadherin | addgene partial sequence | sequence record 115577 | SV40pA-R 5'-GAAATTTGTGATGCTATTGC-3'
TTGCATTCATTTTATGTTTCAGGTTCAGGGGGAGGTGTGGGAGGTTTTTTAAAGCAAGTAAAACCTCTAC
AAATGTGGTATGGCTGATTATGATCAGTTATCTAGAGTTAATTAATTGGCCCTCGAGGCCCTAGTCGTCT
TCGCCACCGCCGTACATGTCCGCCAGCTTCTTGAATCGGTTGCCCCACTCGTTCAGATAATCGTAGTCCT
GGTCCTGATCCGACTCAGAGGAGTTCAGTGAGCTCAGGCTAGCGGCTTCAGAACCACTGCCCTCGTAATC
GAACACCAACAGAGAGTCGTAAGGGGGTGCCGTGGGGTCGCTGTCGGCTGCCTTCAGGTTTTCATCGATG
AAGTTTCCAATTTCATCAGGATTGGCAGGACGGGGACGATACTGGGGCACGCTCATGAGGGTGGGAGCCA
CATCATTTCGAGTCACTTCCGGTCGGGCATCCAGGCCCCTGTGCAGCTGGCTCAAATCAAAGTCCTGGTC
TTCTTCTCCACCTCCTTCTTCATCATAGTAATACACATTGTCCCGGGTATCATCATCTGGTGGCAGCAGG
GGCTCTTTGACCACCGTTCTCCTCCGTAGAAACAGTAGGAGCAGCAGGATCAGAATCAGCAGGGCGAGGA
TCCCTCCAAGGATTCCGAGGATGGCAGGAACTTGCAATCCTGCTGCCACGATTCCCGCCTTCATGCAGTT
GTTGACCGTCCCTTCACAGTCACACACATGGACGTCCAACGT
