>Addgene plasmid #65288 | Ii-Str_SBP-EGFP-Ecadherin | addgene partial sequence | sequence record 116630 | EGFP-C 5'-CATGGTCCTGCTGGAGTTCGTG-3'
CCGGCCAGACTGGGTCATCCCTCCCATCAGCTGCCCCGAAAATGAAAAGGGTGAATTCCCAAAGAACCTG
GTTCAGATCAAATCCAACAGGGACAAAGAAACAAAGGTTTTCTACAGCATCACCGGCCAAGGAGCTGACA
AACCCCCCGTTGGCGTTTTCATCATTGAGAGGGAGACAGGCTGGCTGAAAGTGACACAGCCTCTGGATAG
AGAAGCCATTGCCAAGTACATCCTCTATTCTCATGCCGTGTCATCAAATGGGGAAGCGGTGGAGGATCCC
ATGGAGATAGTGATCACAGTGACAGATCAGAATGACAACAGGCCAGAGTTTACCCAGGAGGTGTTTGAGG
GATCCGTTGCAGAAGGCGCTGTTCCAGGAACCTCCGTGATGAAGGTCTCAGCCACCGATGCAGACGATGA
CGTCAACACCTACAACGCTGCCATCGCCTACACCATCGTCAGCCAGGATCCTGAGCTGCCTCACAAAAAC
ATGTTCACTGTCAATAGGGACACCGGGGTCATCAGTGTGCTCACCTCTGGGCTGGACCGAGAGAGTTACC
CTACATACACTCTGGTGGTTCAGGCTGCTGACCTTCAAGGCGAAGGCTTGAGCACAACAGCCAAGGCTGT
GATCACTGTCAAGGATATTAATGACAACGCTCCTGTCTTCAACCCGAGCACGTATCAGGGTCAAGTGCCT
GAGAATGAGGTCAATGCCCGGATCGCCACACTCAAAGTGACCGATGATGATG
